>Addgene plasmid #68757 | pGL4.26-SS-190 | depositor full sequence | sequence record 121005 | pGL4.26-SS-190 sequence 4942 bps
GGCCTAACTGGCCGGTACCTGAGCTCGCTAGCTGTAGATGGAGAAATGTAGATGGAGAAGCTTAGACACT
AGAGGGTATATAATGGAAGCTCGACTTCCAGCTTGGCAATCCGGTACTGTTGGTAAAGCCACCATGGTGA
GCAAGGGCGAGGAGCTGTTCACCGGGGTGGTGCCCATCCTGGTCGAGCTGGACGGCGACGTAAACGGCCA
CAAGTTCAGCGTGTCCGGCGAGGGCGAGGGCGATGCCACCTACGGCAAGCTGACCCTGAAGTTCATCTGC
ACCACCGGCAAGCTGCCCGTGCCCTGGCCCACCCTCGTGACCACCCTGACCTACGGCGTGCAGTGCTTCA
GCCGCTACCCCGACCACATGAAGCAGCACGACTTCTTCAAGTCCGCCATGCCCGAAGGCTACGTCCAGGA
GCGCACCATCTTCTTCAAGGACGACGGCAACTACAAGACCCGCGCCGAGGTGAAGTTCGAGGGCGACACC
CTGGTGAACCGCATCGAGCTGAAGGGCATCGACTTCAAGGAGGACGGCAACATCCTGGGGCACAAGCTGG
AGTACAACTACAACAGCCACAACGTCTATATCATGGCCGACAAGCAGAAGAACGGCATCAAGGTGAACTT
CAAGATCCGCCACAACATCGAGGACGGCAGCGTGCAGCTCGCCGACCACTACCAGCAGAACACCCCCATC
GGCGACGGCCCCGTGCTGCTGCCCGACAACCACTACCTGAGCACCCAGTCCGCCCTGAGCAAAGACCCCA
ACGAGAAGCGCGATCACATGGTCCTGCTGGAGTTCGTGACCGCCGCCGGGATCACTCTCGGCATGGACGA
GCTGTACAAGTAATAATTCTAGAGTCGGGGCGGCCGGCCGCTTCGAGCAGACATGATAAGATACATTGAT
GAGTTTGGACAAACCACAACTAGAATGCAGTGAAAAAAATGCTTTATTTGTGAAATTTGTGATGCTATTG
CTTTATTTGTAACCATTATAAGCTGCAATAAACAAGTTAACAACAACAATTGCATTCATTTTATGTTTCA
GGTTCAGGGGGAGGTGTGGGAGGTTTTTTAAAGCAAGTAAAACCTCTACAAATGTGGTAAAATCGATAAG
GATCCGTTTGCGTATTGGGCGCTCTTCCGCTGATCTGCGCAGCACCATGGCCTGAAATAACCTCTGAAAG
AGGAACTTGGTTAGCTACCTTCTGAGGCGGAAAGAACCAGCTGTGGAATGTGTGTCAGTTAGGGTGTGGA
AAGTCCCCAGGCTCCCCAGCAGGCAGAAGTATGCAAAGCATGCATCTCAATTAGTCAGCAACCAGGTGTG
GAAAGTCCCCAGGCTCCCCAGCAGGCAGAAGTATGCAAAGCATGCATCTCAATTAGTCAGCAACCATAGT
CCCGCCCCTAACTCCGCCCATCCCGCCCCTAACTCCGCCCAGTTCCGCCCATTCTCCGCCCCATGGCTGA
CTAATTTTTTTTATTTATGCAGAGGCCGAGGCCGCCTCTGCCTCTGAGCTATTCCAGAAGTAGTGAGGAG
GCTTTTTTGGAGGCCTAGGCTTTTGCAAAAAGCTCGATTCTTCTGACACTAGCGCCACCATGAAGAAGCC
CGAACTCACCGCTACCAGCGTTGAAAAATTTCTCATCGAGAAGTTCGACAGTGTGAGCGACCTGATGCAG
TTGTCGGAGGGCGAAGAGAGCCGAGCCTTCAGCTTCGATGTCGGCGGACGCGGCTATGTACTGCGGGTGA
ATAGCTGCGCTGATGGCTTCTACAAAGACCGCTACGTGTACCGCCACTTCGCCAGCGCTGCACTACCCAT
CCCCGAAGTGTTGGACATCGGCGAGTTCAGCGAGAGCCTGACATACTGCATCAGTAGACGCGCCCAAGGC
GTTACTCTCCAAGACCTCCCCGAAACAGAGCTGCCTGCTGTGTTACAGCCTGTCGCCGAAGCTATGGATG
CTATTGCCGCCGCCGACCTCAGTCAAACCAGCGGCTTCGGCCCATTCGGGCCCCAAGGCATCGGCCAGTA
CACAACCTGGCGGGATTTCATTTGCGCCATTGCTGATCCCCATGTCTACCACTGGCAGACCGTGATGGAC
GACACCGTGTCCGCCAGCGTAGCTCAAGCCCTGGACGAACTGATGCTGTGGGCCGAAGACTGTCCCGAGG
TGCGCCACCTCGTCCATGCCGACTTCGGCAGCAACAACGTCCTGACCGACAACGGCCGCATCACCGCCGT
AATCGACTGGTCCGAAGCTATGTTCGGGGACAGTCAGTACGAGGTGGCCAACATCTTCTTCTGGCGGCCC
TGGCTGGCTTGCATGGAGCAGCAGACTCGCTACTTCGAGCGCCGGCATCCCGAGCTGGCCGGCAGCCCTC
GTCTGCGAGCCTACATGCTGCGCATCGGCCTGGATCAGCTCTACCAGAGCCTCGTGGACGGCAACTTCGA
CGATGCTGCCTGGGCTCAAGGCCGCTGCGATGCCATCGTCCGCAGCGGGGCCGGCACCGTCGGTCGCACA
CAAATCGCTCGCCGGAGCGCAGCCGTATGGACCGACGGCTGCGTCGAGGTGCTGGCCGACAGCGGCAACC
GCCGGCCCAGTACACGACCGCGCGCTAAGGAGGTAGGTCGAGTTTAAACTCTAGAACCGGTCATGGCCGC
AATAAAATATCTTTATTTTCATTACATCTGTGTGTTGGTTTTTTGTGTGTTCGAACTAGATGCTGTCGAC
CGATGCCCTTGAGAGCCTTCAACCCAGTCAGCTCCTTCCGGTGGGCGCGGGGCATGACTATCGTCGCCGC
ACTTATGACTGTCTTCTTTATCATGCAACTCGTAGGACAGGTGCCGGCAGCGCTCTTCCGCTTCCTCGCT
CACTGACTCGCTGCGCTCGGTCGTTCGGCTGCGGCGAGCGGTATCAGCTCACTCAAAGGCGGTAATACGG
TTATCCACAGAATCAGGGGATAACGCAGGAAAGAACATGTGAGCAAAAGGCCAGCAAAAGGCCAGGAACC
GTAAAAAGGCCGCGTTGCTGGCGTTTTTCCATAGGCTCCGCCCCCCTGACGAGCATCACAAAAATCGACG
CTCAAGTCAGAGGTGGCGAAACCCGACAGGACTATAAAGATACCAGGCGTTTCCCCCTGGAAGCTCCCTC
GTGCGCTCTCCTGTTCCGACCCTGCCGCTTACCGGATACCTGTCCGCCTTTCTCCCTTCGGGAAGCGTGG
CGCTTTCTCATAGCTCACGCTGTAGGTATCTCAGTTCGGTGTAGGTCGTTCGCTCCAAGCTGGGCTGTGT
GCACGAACCCCCCGTTCAGCCCGACCGCTGCGCCTTATCCGGTAACTATCGTCTTGAGTCCAACCCGGTA
AGACACGACTTATCGCCACTGGCAGCAGCCACTGGTAACAGGATTAGCAGAGCGAGGTATGTAGGCGGTG
CTACAGAGTTCTTGAAGTGGTGGCCTAACTACGGCTACACTAGAAGAACAGTATTTGGTATCTGCGCTCT
GCTGAAGCCAGTTACCTTCGGAAAAAGAGTTGGTAGCTCTTGATCCGGCAAACAAACCACCGCTGGTAGC
GGTGGTTTTTTTGTTTGCAAGCAGCAGATTACGCGCAGAAAAAAAGGATCTCAAGAAGATCCTTTGATCT
TTTCTACGGGGTCTGACGCTCAGTGGAACGAAAACTCACGTTAAGGGATTTTGGTCATGAGATTATCAAA
AAGGATCTTCACCTAGATCCTTTTAAATTAAAAATGAAGTTTTAAATCAATCTAAAGTATATATGAGTAA
ACTTGGTCTGACAGCGGCCGCAAATGCTAAACCACTGCAGTGGTTACCAGTGCTTGATCAGTGAGGCACC
GATCTCAGCGATCTGCCTATTTCGTTCGTCCATAGTGGCCTGACTCCCCGTCGTGTAGATCACTACGATT
CGTGAGGGCTTACCATCAGGCCCCAGCGCAGCAATGATGCCGCGAGAGCCGCGTTCACCGGCCCCCGATT
TGTCAGCAATGAACCAGCCAGCAGGGAGGGCCGAGCGAAGAAGTGGTCCTGCTACTTTGTCCGCCTCCAT
CCAGTCTATGAGCTGCTGTCGTGATGCTAGAGTAAGAAGTTCGCCAGTGAGTAGTTTCCGAAGAGTTGTG
GCCATTGCTACTGGCATCGTGGTATCACGCTCGTCGTTCGGTATGGCTTCGTTCAACTCTGGTTCCCAGC
GGTCAAGCCGGGTCACATGATCACCCATATTATGAAGAAATGCAGTCAGCTCCTTAGGGCCTCCGATCGT
TGTCAGAAGTAAGTTGGCCGCGGTGTTGTCGCTCATGGTAATGGCAGCACTACACAATTCTCTTACCGTC
ATGCCATCCGTAAGATGCTTTTCCGTGACCGGCGAGTACTCAACCAAGTCGTTTTGTGAGTAGTGTATAC
GGCGACCAAGCTGCTCTTGCCCGGCGTCTATACGGGACAACACCGCGCCACATAGCAGTACTTTGAAAGT
GCTCATCATCGGGAATCGTTCTTCGGGGCGGAAAGACTCAAGGATCTTGCCGCTATTGAGATCCAGTTCG
ATATAGCCCACTCTTGCACCCAGTTGATCTTCAGCATCTTTTACTTTCACCAGCGTTTCGGGGTGTGCAA
AAACAGGCAAGCAAAATGCCGCAAAGAAGGGAATGAGTGCGACACGAAAATGTTGGATGCTCATACTCGT
CCTTTTTCAATATTATTGAAGCATTTATCAGGGTTACTAGTACGTCTCTCAAGGATAAGTAAGTAATATT
AAGGTACGGGAGGTATTGGACAGGCCGCAATAAAATATCTTTATTTTCATTACATCTGTGTGTTGGTTTT
TTGTGTGAATCGATAGTACTAACATACGCTCTCCATCAAAACAAAACGAAACAAAACAAACTAGCAAAAT
AGGCTGTCCCCAGTGCAAGTGCAGGTGCCAGAACATTTCTCT
Features (pLannotate 1.2.2; 13 found; start..end, strand, type, name):
     70..101     +  promoter       minP: minimal TATA-box promoter with low basal activity
    134..853     +  CDS            EGFP: the original enhanced GFP (Yang et al., 1996) mammalian codon-optimized
    897..1018    -  polyA_signal   SV40 poly(A) signal: SV40 polyadenylation signal
   1044..1175    -  CDS            LT_SV40 (fragment): Experimental evidence at protein level: Swiss-Prot protein existence level 1. Isoform 17kT antigen targets host RBL2 for degradation and promotes cell proliferation. Transactivates host cyclin A promoter through its J domain. From Simian virus 40 (SV40).
   1212..1569    +  promoter       SV40 promoter: SV40 enhancer and early promoter
   1600..2637    +  CDS            HygR: hygromycin B phosphotransferase confers resistance to hygromycin
   2661..2709    +  polyA_signal   poly(A) signal: synthetic polyadenylation signal
   2725..2856    +  CDS            TcR (fragment): tetracycline efflux protein; tet; confers resistance to tetracycline
   3036..3624    -  rep_origin     ori: high-copy-number ColE1/pMB1/pBR322/pUC origin of replication
   3824..4684    -  CDS            AmpR: β-lactamase confers resistance to ampicillin, carbenicillin, and related antibiotics
   4685..4726    -  promoter       AmpR promoter (fragment): bla
   4789..4837    +  polyA_signal   poly(A) signal: synthetic polyadenylation signal
   4851..4942    +  misc_feature   pause site: RNA polymerase II transcriptional pause signal from the human α2 globin gene
