[The description below was written by a language model from this plasmid's Addgene catalogue record and pLannotate feature annotations shown in this document.]
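Description:
pGL4.26-SS-190 is a mammalian reporter plasmid built on Promega's pGL4.26 luc2/minP/hygro backbone, in which the luciferase gene has been replaced by GFP. It is propagated in E. coli through a high-copy ColE1/pUC-type origin with ampicillin selection (AmpR, β-lactamase). For selection in mammalian cells it carries a hygromycin B phosphotransferase cassette driven by the SV40 enhancer/early promoter and terminated by a synthetic poly(A) signal. The total size is 4,942 bp.

The payload is a short synthetic insert of about 25 bp described as two copies of a "ZF9" operator, that is, binding sites for an engineered zinc-finger protein. This insert is not annotated in the feature table. By the design of the backbone it would be expected to lie in the cloning region just upstream of the minimal promoter, although the record does not give its coordinates. The annotated reporter unit consists of minP, a minimal TATA-box promoter with low basal activity, followed by a mammalian codon-optimised EGFP coding sequence and an SV40 polyadenylation signal. Upstream of this unit, a synthetic poly(A) signal and an RNA polymerase II transcriptional pause site from the human α2-globin gene suppress read-through transcription from the backbone, which helps keep background fluorescence low. The small SV40 large T and TcR fragments called by the annotation software appear to be backbone remnants rather than functional genes.

Because minP is nearly silent alone, GFP output should depend on recruitment of a transcriptional activator to the ZF9 operators. The plasmid therefore serves as a fluorescent readout for zinc-finger-based synthetic transcription factors, consistent with the associated work on DNA sense-and-respond protein modules in mammalian cells.
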