Addgene plasmid #68757: pGL4.26-SS-190
Purpose: ZF9 Op x2 -- GFP
Depositing lab: James Collins. Depositing organization: Massachusetts Institute of Technology. Publication: DNA sense-and-respond protein modules for mammalian cells. Slomovic S, Collins JJ. Nat Methods. 2015 Sep 21. doi: 10.1038/nmeth.3585. PubMed 26389572.
Backbone
  Vector backbone: pGL4.26 luc2/minp/hygro
  Backbone manufacturer: Promega
  Backbone size w/o insert (bp): 4917
  Total vector size (bp): 4942
  Modifications to backbone: GFP instead of Luc
  Vector type: Mammalian Expression
  Selectable markers: Hygromycin
Growth in bacteria
  Bacterial resistance: Ampicillin, 100 μg/mL
  Growth temperature: 37°C
  Growth strain: DH5alpha
  Copy number: High Copy
Gene/Insert
  Gene/Insert name: ZF9 Op 2x
  Species: Synthetic
  Insert size (bp): 25
Terms and licenses: Academic/Nonprofit Terms; Industry Terms: Not Available to Industry
How to cite: pGL4.26-SS-190 was a gift from James Collins (Addgene plasmid # 68757 ; http://n2t.net/addgene:68757 ; RRID:Addgene_68757)
