>Addgene plasmid #68757 | pGL4.26-SS-190 | addgene partial sequence | sequence record 124914 | EBV-rev 5'-GTGGTTTGTCCAAACTCATC-3'
GCGGCCGGCCGCCCCGACTCTAGAATTATTACTTGTACAGCTCGTCCATGCCGAGAGTGATCCCGGCGGC
GGTCACGAACTCCAGCAGGACCATGTGATCGCGCTTCTCGTTGGGGTCTTTGCTCAGGGCGGACTGGGTG
CTCAGGTAGTGGTTGTCGGGCAGCAGCACGGGGCCGTCGCCGATGGGGGTGTTCTGCTGGTAGTGGTCGG
CGAGCTGCACGCTGCCGTCCTCGATGTTGTGGCGGATCTTGAAGTTCACCTTGATGCCGTTCTTCTGCTT
GTCGGCCATGATATAGACGTTGTGGCTGTTGTAGTTGTACTCCAGCTTGTGCCCCAGGATGTTGCCGTCC
TCCTTGAAGTCGATGCCCTTCAGCTCGATGCGGTTCACCAGGGTGTCGCCCTCGAACTTCACCTCGGCGC
GGGTCTTGTAGTTGCCGTCGTCCTTGAAGAAGATGGTGCGCTCCTGGACGTAGCCTTCGGGCATGGCGGA
CTTGAAGAAGTCGTGCTGCTTCATGTGGTCGGGGTAGCGGCTGAAGCACTGCACGCCGTAGGTCAGGGTG
GTCACGAGGGTGGGCCAGGGCACGGGCAGCTTGCCGGTGGTGCAGATGAACTTCAGGGTCAGCTTGCCGT
AGGTGGCATCGCCCTCGCCCTCGCCGGACACGCTGAACTTGTGGCCGTTTACGTCGCCGTCCAGCTCGAC
CAGGATGGGCACCACCCCGGTGAACAGCTCCTCGCCCTTGCTCACCATGGTGGCTTTACCAACAGTACCG
GATTGCCAAGCTGGAAGTCGAGCTTCCATTATATACCCTCTAGTGTCTAAGCTTCTCCATCTACATTTCT
CCATCTACAGCTAGCGAGCTCA
