>Addgene plasmid #68757 | pGL4.26-SS-190 | addgene partial sequence | sequence record 124915 | EGFP-N 5'-CGTCGCCGTCCAGCTCGACCAG-3'
GCTCCTCGCCCTTGCTCACCATGGTGGCTTTACCAACAGTACCGGATTGCCAAGCTGGAAGTCGAGCTTC
CATTATATACCCTCTAGTGTCTAAGCTTCTCCATCTACATTTCTCCATCTACAGCTAGCGAGCTCAGGTA
CCGGCCAGTTAGGCCAGAGAAATGTTCTGGCACCTGCACTTGCACTGGGGACAGCCTATTTTGCTAGTTT
GTTTTGTTTCGTTTTGTTTTGATGGAGAGCGTATGTTAGTACTATCGATTCACACAAAAAACCAACACAC
AGATGTAATGAAAATAAAGATATTTTATTGCGGCCTGTCCAATACCTCCCGTACCTTAATATTACTTACT
TATCCTTGAGAGACGTACTAGTAACCCTGATAAATGCTTCAATAATATTGAAAAAGGACGAGTATGAGCA
TCCAACATTTTCGTGTCGCACTCATTCCCTTCTTTGCGGCATTTTGCTTGCCTGTTTTTGCACACCCCGA
AACGCTGGTGAAAGTAAAAGATGCTGAAGATCAACTGGGTGCAAGAGTGGGCTATATCGAACTGGATCTC
AATAGCGGCAAGATCCTTGAGTCTTTCCGCCCCGAAGAACGATTCCCGATGATGAGCACTTTCAAAGTAC
TGCTATGTGGCGCGGTGTTGTCCCGTATAGACGCCGGGCAAGAGCAGCTTGGTCGCCGTATACACTACTC
ACAAAACGACTTGGTTGAGTACTCGCCGGTCACGGAAAAGCATCTTACGGATGGCATGACGGTAAGAGAA
TTGTGTAGTGCTGCCATTACCATGAGCGACAACACCGCGGCCAACTTACTTCTGACAACGATCGGAGGCC
CTAAGGAGCTGACTGCATTTCTTCATAATATGGGTGATCATGTGACCCGGCTTGACCGCT
